>Addgene plasmid #212415 | pTwist-SARS-CoV-2 Spike-deltaC18 B.1.526v1 | addgene full sequence | sequence record 431647 | Addgene NGS Result
ATGTTTGTGTTCTTCGTTCTCCTGCCCCTCGTTTCTTCCCAATGCGTGAACCTCACAACTAGAACGCAGC
TCCCACCCGCTTACACGAACTCTTTTACTCGTGGAGTATACTATCCCGATAAAGTCTTTAGGTCCAGTGT
CCTTCATTCTACTCAAGACCTTTTCCTGCCATTCTTCTCAAATGTCACCTGGTTCCATGCTATCCACGTT
TCTGGCACCAACGGAACTAAACGATTTGATAATCCCGTCTTGCCATTTAACGATGGCGTATACTTTGCCT
CAATAGAGAAGTCCAACATTATCCGGGGATGGATATTTGGCACCACCCTGGACTCCAAGACACAGTCTCT
CCTCATTGTGAACAACGCCACCAATGTCGTCATCAAAGTCTGTGAATTTCAATTTTGTAACGATCCCTTT
CTCGGGGTTTATTATCATAAGAATAACAAGTCTTGGATGGAGTCAGAGTTCCGCGTTTACAGTTCCGCTA
ACAACTGTACTTTTGAGTACGTTTCCCAACCATTTCTCATGGATCTTGAAGGGAAGCAAGGCAACTTCAA
GAATCTCCGCGAATTTGTGTTTAAGAATATAGACGGCTACTTCAAAATTTATAGCAAGCATACCCCGATA
AATCTGGTTCGGGATCTCCCTCAAGGCTTCTCCGCGTTGGAACCCCTCGTGGACTTGCCGATTGGCATCA
ACATCACCCGGTTCCAAACCCTTCTTGCCCTTCATCGAAGCTACCTCACGCCTGGCGGCAGTAGTAGTGG
TTGGACAGCGGGCGCAGCAGCCTACTATGTGGGATATTTGCAACCACGCACCTTTCTTCTCAAATATAAC
GAAAACGGAACAATTACCGATGCCGTAGACTGTGCCCTCGATCCCCTGTCCGAAACTAAATGCACACTCA
AGTCCTTCACAGTTGAGAAAGGCATATACCAAACCAGTAACTTCCGCGTCCAACCCACCGAATCCATTGT
TCGATTCCCTAACATCACCAATTTGTGTCCTTTCGGTGAAGTATTTAATGCCACTCGATTTGCATCAGTT
TATGCCTGGAATCGCAAGCGAATATCAAATTGTGTTGCAGATTATAGTGTCCTGTATAATAGCGCATCAT
TCAGCACTTTTAAGTGTTATGGGGTCAGCCCTACGAAATTGAATGACTTGTGTTTTACCAACGTTTACGC
AGATTCTTTCGTCATACGCGGCGACGAAGTCCGACAGATTGCACCGGGGCAAACCGGAAAGATAGCAGAC
TATAATTATAAGTTGCCGGATGACTTCACCGGCTGCGTTATAGCATGGAACTCCAATAATCTCGATTCAA
AAGTCGGCGGCAACTATAATTATCTTTACCGCCTGTTTCGCAAGTCAAATCTGAAGCCCTTTGAACGTGA
CATCTCCACCGAAATTTATCAAGCTGGCAACACCCCATGTAATGGAGTGGAAGGGTTTAACTGTTATTTT
CCCCTTCAATCATACGGATTTCAACCAACAAATGGGGTGGGCTATCAACCATATCGGGTGGTAGTCTTGA
GCTTTGAGCTGCTCCACGCACCGGCTACAGTTTGCGGACCGAAGAAAAGCACTAACCTGGTGAAGAATAA
ATGTGTGAACTTCAACTTTAATGGGCTCACCGGAACAGGGGTGCTGACAGAATCAAACAAGAAATTTCTC
CCTTTTCAACAATTTGGTAGAGACATTGCCGATACCACAGATGCCGTCCGCGATCCGCAAACACTGGAAA
TCCTCGATATAACACCCTGTAGCTTCGGCGGGGTCAGCGTGATAACTCCCGGAACGAACACATCCAACCA
AGTGGCTGTCCTGTATCAAGGTGTCAACTGTACCGAAGTCCCTGTGGCGATACACGCCGACCAACTGACA
CCCACCTGGAGAGTCTACTCAACAGGTTCCAATGTCTTTCAAACTAGAGCGGGTTGTCTCATTGGCGCTG
AGCATGTCAATAATTCATACGAATGTGATATTCCTATTGGGGCAGGAATCTGTGCGTCTTATCAAACTCA
AACGAACTCACCACGGCGCGCTCGCTCAGTAGCCAGCCAGTCCATAATCGCCTATACCATGAGTCTCGGG
GCTGAGAACTCCGTGGCTTATTCAAACAATTCCATCGCAATCCCAACTAACTTTACCATTAGCGTTACCA
CGGAAATCTTGCCCGTCAGCATGACTAAGACGAGCGTAGACTGTACGATGTATATCTGTGGGGATTCCAC
CGAGTGTAGCAACCTCTTGCTTCAATACGGGTCTTTCTGTACTCAACTCAACCGAGCATTGACCGGAATT
GCGGTCGAACAAGACAAGAATACCCAAGAGGTGTTCGCACAAGTAAAGCAAATATACAAAACGCCGCCAA
TCAAAGATTTTGGCGGGTTTAATTTTAGCCAAATACTGCCAGACCCATCTAAGCCTTCAAAACGCAGCTT
TATCGAGGATCTGCTGTTCAACAAAGTTACGTTGGCTGACGCGGGTTTCATTAAGCAGTATGGGGATTGT
TTGGGAGACATTGCGGCCCGCGACCTTATCTGTGCTCAAAAATTCAATGGGTTGACAGTTCTGCCCCCTC
TGCTCACTGATGAGATGATTGCACAGTATACATCAGCATTGTTGGCAGGAACCATTACATCCGGCTGGAC
TTTTGGCGCGGGTGCGGCCCTTCAAATACCTTTCGCTATGCAAATGGCTTACAGATTCAATGGGATTGGT
GTCACGCAAAATGTATTGTATGAAAATCAGAAGCTGATCGCTAATCAATTTAACAGCGCGATTGGCAAGA
TCCAAGATTCACTGTCAAGCACAGCGTCCGCCCTCGGCAAACTCCAAGATGTTGTGAATCAAAACGCCCG
GGCCCTGAATACCCTCGTGAAGCAACTGAGTTCTAACTTCGGCGCAATCTCCAGCGTCCTCAACGACATA
TTGTCCAGACTTGATAAGGTGGAAGCCGAGGTGCAAATTGATCGGCTCATCACAGGCAGGCTCCAGTCAC
TCCAAACTTATGTGACACAACAGTTGATCCGGGCTGCTGAGATACGAGCAAGCGCCAACCTGGCCGCCAC
TAAAATGTCAGAGTGCGTGCTCGGGCAGTCCAAACGGGTTGACTTTTGTGGCAAGGGCTATCACTTGATG
TCCTTCCCCCAATCCGCCCCACATGGAGTGGTCTTTCTCCACGTCACTTATGTCCCTGCTCAAGAGAAGA
ACTTTACGACAGCTCCAGCAATCTGTCACGATGGCAAAGCGCACTTTCCCAGGGAAGGCGTTTTCGTCAG
TAATGGCACGCATTGGTTTGTGACCCAAAGGAATTTCTATGAACCCCAAATCATAACCACTGACAATACA
TTTGTCTCAGGCAACTGTGATGTGGTCATTGGGATCGTGAACAACACGGTATATGATCCCCTGCAACCCG
AGTTGGATAGCTTCAAAGAGGAATTGGATAAATACTTTAAGAATCATACTTCACCCGATGTTGATCTCGG
GGACATATCAGGAATAAATGCAAGTGTCGTCAACATTCAGAAAGAGATTGATCGCCTTAATGAGGTCGCC
AAGAACTTGAATGAATCTTTGATCGACTTGCAAGAACTGGGCAAATACGAACAATATATTAAATGGCCCT
GGTACATTTGGTTGGGCTTTATCGCCGGACTTATAGCTATCGTTATGGTCACAATTATGTTGTGCTGTAT
GACTAGCTGTTGTTCCTGCTTGAAAGGATGTTGCAGTTGCGGATCTTGTTGTAAATAAAGGATCCTCTAG
AAGTTGTCTCCTCCTGCACTGACTGACTGATACAATCGATTTCTGGATCCGCAGGCCTAATCAACCTCTG
GATTACAAAATTTGTGAAAGATTGACTGGTATTCTTAACTATGTTGCTCCTTTTACGCTATGTGGATACG
CTGCTTTAATGCCTTTGTATCATGCTATTGCTTCCCGTATGGCTTTCATTTTCTCCTCCTTGTATAAATC
CTGGTTGCTGTCTCTTTATGAGGAGTTGTGGCCCGTTGTCAGGCAACGTGGCGTGGTGTGCACTGTGTTT
GCTGACGCAACCCCCACTGGTTGGGGCATTGCCACCACCTGTCAGCTCCTTTCCGGGACTTTCGCTTTCC
CCCTCCCTATTGCCACGGCGGAACTCATCGCCGCCTGCCTTGCCCGCTGCTGGACAGGGGCTCGGCTGTT
GGGCACTGACAATTCCGTGGTGTTGTCGGGGAAGCTGACGTCCTTTCCATGGCTGCTCGCCTGTGTTGCC
ACCTGGATTCTGCGCGGGACGTCCTTCTGCTACGTCCCTTCGGCCCTCAATCCAGCGGACCTTCCTTCCC
GCGGCCTGCTGCCGGCTCTGCGGCCTCTTCCGCGTCTTCGCCTTCGCCCTCAGACGAGTCGGATCTCCCT
TTGGGCCGCCTCCCCGCCTGTCTAGCTTGACTGACTGAGATACAGCGTACCTTCAGCTCACAGACATGAT
AAGATACATTGATGAGTTTGGACAAACCACAACTAGAATGCAGTGAAAAAAATGCTTTATTTGTGAAATT
TGTGATGCTATTGCTTTATTTGTAACCATTATAAGCTGCAATAAACAAGTTAACAACAACAATTGCATTC
ATTTTATGTTTCAGGTTCAGGGGGAGGTGTGGGAGGTTTTTTAAAGCAAGTAAAACCTCTACAAATGTGG
TATTGGCCCATCTCTATCGGTATCGTAGCATAACCCCTTGGGGCCTCTAAACGGGTCTTGAGGGGTTTTT
TGTGCCCCTCGGGCCGGATTGCTATCTACCGGCATTGGCGCAGAAAAAAATGCCTGATGCGACGCTGCGC
GTCTTATACTCCCACATATGCCAGATTCAGCAACGGATACGGCTTCCCCAACTTGCCCACTTCCATACGT
GTCCTCCTTACCAGAAATTTATCCTTAAGGTCGTCAGCTATCCTGCAGGCGATCTCTCGATTTCGATCAA
GACATTCCTTTAATGGTCTTTTCTGGACACCACTAGGGGTCAGAAGTAGTTCATCAAACTTTCTTCCCTC
CCTAATCTCATTGGTTACCTTGGGCTATCGAAACTTAATTAAGCGATCTGCATCTCAATTAGTCAGCAAC
CATAGTCCCGCCCCTAACTCCGCCCATCCCGCCCCTAACTCCGCCCAGTTCCGCCCATTCTCCGCCCCAT
CGCTGACTAATTTTTTTTATTTATGCAGAGGCCGAGGCCGCCTCGGCCTCTGAGCTATTCCAGAAGTAGT
GAGGAGGCTTTTTTGGAGGCCTAGGCTTTTGCAAAGGAGGTAGCCAACATGATTGAACAAGATGGATTGC
ACGCAGGTTCTCCCGCCGCTTGGGTGGAGAGGCTATTCGGCTATGACTGGGCACAACAGACAATCGGCTG
CTCTGATGCCGCCGTGTTCCGGCTGTCAGCGCAGGGGCGCCCGGTTCTTTTTGTCAAGACCGACCTGTCC
GGTGCCCTGAATGAACTCCAGGACGAGGCAGCGCGGCTATCGTGGCTGGCCACGACGGGCGTTCCTTGCG
CAGCTGTGCTCGACGTTGTCACTGAAGCGGGAAGGGACTGGCTGCTATTGGGCGAAGTGCCGGGGCAGGA
TCTCCTGTCATCTCACCTTGCTCCTGCCGAGAAAGTATCCATCATGGCTGATGCAATGCGGCGGCTGCAT
ACGCTTGATCCGGCTACCTGCCCATTCGACCACCAAGCGAAACATCGCATCGAGCGAGCACGTACTCGGA
TGGAAGCCGGTCTTGTCGATCAGGATGATCTGGACGAAGAGCATCAGGGGCTCGCGCCAGCCGAACTGTT
CGCCAGGCTCAAGGCGCGGATGCCCGACGGCGAGGATCTCGTCGTGACCCACGGCGATGCCTGCTTGCCG
AATATCATGGTGGAAAATGGCCGCTTTTCTGGATTCATCGACTGTGGCCGGCTGGGTGTGGCGGACCGCT
ATCAGGACATAGCGTTGGCTACCCGTGATATTGCTGAAGAGCTTGGCGGCGAATGGGCTGACCGCTTCCT
CGTGCTTTACGGTATCGCCGCTCCCGATTCGCAGCGCATCGCCTTCTATCGCCTTCTTGACGAGTTCTTC
TAGTATGTAAGCCCTGTGCCTTCTAGTTGCCAGCCATCTGTTGTTTGCCCCTCCCCCGTGCCTTCCTTGA
CCCTGGAAGGTGCCACTCCCACTGTCCTTTCCTAATAAAATGAGGAAATTGCATCGCATTGTCTGAGTAG
GTGTCATTCTATTCTGGGGGGTGGGGTGGGGCAGGACAGCAAGGGGGAGGATTGGGAAGACAATAGCAGG
CATGCTGGGGATGCGGTGGGCTCTATGGTTAATTAACCAGTCAAGTCAGCTACTTGGCGAGATCGACTTG
TCTGGGTTTCGACTACGCTCAGAATTGCGTCAGTCAAGTTCGATCTGGTCCTTGCTATTGCACCCGTTCT
CCGATTACGAGTTTCATTTAAATCATGTGAGCAAAAGGCCAGCAAAAGGCCAGGAACCGTAAAAAGGCCG
CGTTGCTGGCGTTTTTCCATAGGCTCCGCCCCCCTGACGAGCATCACAAAAATCGACGCTCAAGTCAGAG
GTGGCGAAACCCGACAGGACTATAAAGATACCAGGCGTTTCCCCCTGGAAGCTCCCTCGTGCGCTCTCCT
GTTCCGACCCTGCCGCTTACCGGATACCTGTCCGCCTTTCTCCCTTCGGGAAGCGTGGCGCTTTCTCATA
GCTCACGCTGTAGGTATCTCAGTTCGGTGTAGGTCGTTCGCTCCAAGCTGGGCTGTGTGCACGAACCCCC
CGTTCAGCCCGACCGCTGCGCCTTATCCGGTAACTATCGTCTTGAGTCCAACCCGGTAAGACACGACTTA
TCGCCACTGGCAGCAGCCACTGGTAACAGGATTAGCAGAGCGAGGTATGTAGGCGGTGCTACAGAGTTCT
TGAAGTGGTGGCCTAACTACGGCTACACTAGAAGAACAGTATTTGGTATCTGCGCTCTGCTGAAGCCAGT
TACCTTCGGAAAAAGAGTTGGTAGCTCTTGATCCGGCAAACAAACCACCGCTGGTAGCGGTGGTTTTTTT
GTTTGCAAGCAGCAGATTACGCGCAGAAAAAAAGGATCTCAAGAAGATCCTTTGATCTTTTCTACGGGGT
CTGACGCTCAGTGGAACGAAAACTCACGTTAAGGGATTTTGGTCATGAGATTATCAAAAAGGATCTTCAC
CTAGATCCTTTTAAATTAAAAATGAAGTTTTAAATCAATCTAAAGTATATATGAGTAAACTTGGTCTGAC
AGTTACCAATGCTTAATCAGTGAGGCACCTATCTCAGCGATCTGTCTATTTCGTTCATCCATAGTTGCAT
TTAAATTTCCGAACTCTCCAAGGCCCTCGTCGGAAAATCTTCAAACCTTTCGTCCGATCCATCTTGCAGG
CTACCTCTCGAACGAACTATCGCAAGTCTCTTGGCCGGCCTTGCGCCTTGGCTATTGCTTGGCAGCGCCT
ATCGCCAGGTATTACTCCAATCCCGAATATCCGAGATCGGGATCACCCGAGAGAAGTTCAACCTACATCC
TCAATCCCGATCTATCCGAGATCCGAGGAATATCGAAATCGGGGCGCGCCTGGTGTACCGAGAACGATCC
TCTCAGTGCGAGTCTCGACGATCCATATCGTTGCTTGGCAGTCAGCCAGTCGGAATCCAGCTTGGGACCC
AGGAAGTCCAATCGTCAGATATTGTACTCAAGCCTGGTCACGGCAGCGTACCGATCTGTTTAAACCTAGA
TATTGATAGTCTGATCGGTCAACGTATAATCGAGTCCTAGCTTTTGCAAACATCTATCAAGAGACAGGAT
CAGCAGGAGGCTTTCGCATGAGTATTCAACATTTCCGTGTCGCCCTTATTCCCTTTTTTGCGGCATTTTG
CCTTCCTGTTTTTGCTCACCCAGAAACGCTGGTGAAAGTAAAAGATGCTGAAGATCAGTTGGGTGCGCGA
GTGGGTTACATCGAACTGGATCTCAACAGCGGTAAGATCCTTGAGAGTTTTCGCCCCGAAGAACGCTTTC
CAATGATGAGCACTTTTAAAGTTCTGCTATGTGGCGCGGTATTATCCCGTATTGACGCCGGGCAAGAGCA
ACTCGGTCGCCGCATACACTATTCTCAGAATGACTTGGTTGAGTATTCACCAGTCACAGAAAAGCATCTT
ACGGATGGCATGACAGTAAGAGAATTATGCAGTGCTGCCATAACCATGAGTGATAACACTGCGGCCAACT
TACTTCTGACAACGATTGGAGGACCGAAGGAGCTAACCGCTTTTTTGCACAACATGGGGGATCATGTAAC
TCGCCTTGATCGTTGGGAACCGGAGCTGAATGAAGCCATACCAAACGACGAGCGTGACACCACGATGCCT
GTAGCAATGGCAACAACCTTGCGTAAACTATTAACTGGCGAACTACTTACTCTAGCTTCCCGGCAACAGT
TGATAGACTGGATGGAGGCGGATAAAGTTGCAGGACCACTTCTGCGCTCGGCCCTTCCGGCTGGCTGGTT
TATTGCTGATAAATCTGGAGCCGGTGAGCGTGGGTCTCGCGGTATCATTGCAGCACTGGGGCCAGATGGT
AAGCCCTCCCGTATCGTAGTTATCTACACGACGGGGAGTCAGGCAACTATGGATGAACGAAATAGACAGA
TCGCTGAGATAGGTGCCTCACTGATTAAGCATTGGTAACCGATTCTAGGTGCATTGGCGCAGAAAAAAAT
GCCTGATGCGACGCTGCGCGTCTTATACTCCCACATATGCCAGATTCAGCAACGGATACGGCTTCCCCAA
CTTGCCCACTTCCATACGTGTCCTCCTTACCAGAAATTTATCCTTAAGATCCCGAATCGTTTAAACTCGA
CTCTGGCTCTATCGAATCTCCGTCGTTTCGAGCTTACGCGAACAGCCGTGGCGCTCATTTGCTCGTCGGG
CATCGAATCTCGTCAGCTATCGTCAGCTTACCTTTTTGGCAGCGATCGCGGCTCCCGACATCTTGGACCA
TTAGCTCCACAGGTATCTTCTTCCCTCTAGTGGTCATAACAGCAGCTTCAGCTACCTCTCAATTCAAAAA
ACCCCTCAAGACCCGTTTAGAGGCCCCAAGGGGTTATGCTATCAATCGTTGCGTTACACACACAAAAAAC
CAACACACATCCATCTTCGATGGATAGCGATTTTATTATCTAACTGCTGATCGAGTGTAGCCAGATCTAG
TAATCAATTACGGGGTCATTAGTTCATAGCCCATATATGGAGTTCCGCGTTACATAACTTACGGTAAATG
GCCCGCCTGGCTGACCGCCCAACGACCCCCGCCCATTGACGTCAATAATGACGTATGTTCCCATAGTAAC
GCCAATAGGGACTTTCCATTGACGTCAATGGGTGGAGTATTTACGGTAAACTGCCCACTTGGCAGTACAT
CAAGTGTATCATATGCCAAGTACGCCCCCTATTGACGTCAATGACGGTAAATGGCCCGCCTGGCATTATG
CCCAGTACATGACCTTATGGGACTTTCCTACTTGGCAGTACATCTACGTATTAGTCATCGCTATTACCAT
GCTGATGCGGTTTTGGCAGTACATCAATGGGCGTGGATAGCGGTTTGACTCACGGGGATTTCCAAGTCTC
CACCCCATTGACGTCAATGGGAGTTTGTTTTGGCACCAAAATCAACGGGACTTTCCAAAATGTCGTAACA
ACTCCGCCCCATTGACGCAAATGGGCGGTAGGCGTGTACGGTGGGAGGTCTATATAAGCAGAGCTGGTTT
AGTGAACCGTCAGATCGCCTGGAGACGCCATCCACGCTGTTTTGACCTCCATAGAAGACACCGGGACCGA
TCCAGCCTCCCCTCGAAGCTTACATGTGGTACCGAGCTCGGATCCTGAGAACTTCAGGGTGAGTCTATGG
GACCCTTGATGTTTTCTTTCCCCTTCTTTTCTATGGTTAAGTTCATGTCATAGGAAGGGGAGAAGTAACA
GGGTACACATATTGACCAAATCAGGGTAATTTTGCATTTGTAATTTTAAAAAATGCTTTCTTCTTTTAAT
ATACTTTTTTGTTTATCTTATTTCTAATACTTTCCCTAATCTCTTTCTTTCAGGGCAATAATGATACAAT
GTATCATGCCTCTTTGCACCATTCTAAAGAATAACAGTGATAATTTCTGGGTTAAGGCAATAGCAATATT
TCTGCATATAAATATTTCTGCATATAAATTGTAACTGATGTAAGAGGTTTCATATTGCTAATAGCAGCTA
CAATCCAGCTACCATTCTGCTTTTATTTTATGGTTGGGATAAGGCTGGATTATTCTGAGTCCAAGCTAGG
CCCTTTTGCTAATCATGTTCATACCTCTTATCTTCCTCCCACAGCTCCTGGGCAACGTGCTGGTCTGTGT
GCTGGCCCATCACTTTGGCAAAGGCGGCCGCC
Features (pLannotate 1.2.2; 21 found; start..end, strand, type, name):
      1..3765    +  CDS            S: SPIKE_SARS2 - Experimental evidence at protein level: Swiss-Prot protein existence level 1. [Spike glycoprotein]: May down-regulate host tetherin (BST2) by lysosomal degradation, thereby counteracting its antiviral activity. From Severe acute respiratory syndrome coronavirus 2 (2019-nCoV) (SARS-CoV-2).
   3839..4427    +  misc_feature   WPRE: woodchuck hepatitis virus posttranscriptional regulatory element
   4480..4601    -  polyA_signal   SV40 poly(A) signal: SV40 polyadenylation signal
   4624..4693    -  CDS            large T antigen (fragment): large T antigen from SV40 (simian virus 40)
   4716..4762    +  terminator     T7 terminator: transcription terminator for bacteriophage T7 RNA polymerase
   4792..4928    +  terminator     rrnG terminator: transcription terminator from the E. coli ribosomal RNA rrnG operon (Albrechtsen et al., 1991)
   4973..5044    +  misc_feature   3' β-globin insulator: insulator downstream of the human β-globin locus (Farrell et al., 2002)
   5089..5285    +  promoter       SV40 promoter: SV40 early promoter
   5299..6090    +  CDS            neo: KKA2_KLEPN - Also known as kan, nptII. Experimental evidence at protein level: Swiss-Prot protein existence level 1. Resistance to kanamycin, neomycin, paromomycin, ribostamycin, butirosin and gentamicin B. From Klebsiella pneumoniae.
   6104..6328    +  polyA_signal   bGH poly(A) signal: bovine growth hormone polyadenylation signal
   6524..7112    -  rep_origin     ori: high-copy-number ColE1/pMB1/pBR322/pUC origin of replication
   7284..7348    -  CDS            bla(M) (fragment): β-lactamase lacking the signal sequence; bla(M); allows cytosolic expression of β-lactamase
   7858..8718    +  CDS            AmpR: β-lactamase; bla; confers resistance to ampicillin, carbenicillin, and related antibiotics
   8731..8867    +  terminator     rrnG terminator: transcription terminator from the E. coli ribosomal RNA rrnG operon (Albrechtsen et al., 1991)
   9019..9090    +  misc_feature   5' β-globin insulator: insulator upstream of the human β-globin locus (Farrell et al., 2002)
   9095..9141    -  terminator     T7 terminator: transcription terminator for bacteriophage T7 RNA polymerase
   9159..9207    -  polyA_signal   poly(A) signal: synthetic polyadenylation signal
   9288..9591    +  enhancer       CMV enhancer: human cytomegalovirus immediate early enhancer
   9664..9681    -  promoter       CMV promoter (fragment): human cytomegalovirus (CMV) immediate early promoter
   9744..9795    +  promoter       CMVd2 promoter: truncated human cytomegalovirus (CMV) immediate early promoter that yields moderately reduced expression relative to the full-length promoter
   9929..10404   +  intron         β-globin intron: internally truncated intron from human β-globin
