[The description below was written by a language model from this plasmid's Addgene catalogue record and pLannotate feature annotations shown in this document.]
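Description:
pTwist-SARS-CoV-2 Spike-deltaC18 B.1.526v1 is a mammalian expression plasmid built on the commercial pTwist-CMV-BetaGlobin-WPRE-Neo backbone. It encodes a SARS-CoV-2 spike glycoprotein carrying the substitutions L5F, T95I, D253G, S477N, D614G and Q957R, a combination the name assigns to a B.1.526 lineage variant. The "deltaC18" designation indicates removal of the last 18 residues of the cytoplasmic tail, a truncation commonly used to improve spike incorporation into pseudotyped particles. The annotated spike reading frame of about 3.8 kb is consistent with a slightly shortened protein.

The catalogue lists the promoter as CAG. The feature table instead shows a CMV enhancer with CMV promoter segments followed by a truncated human β-globin intron, which matches the backbone name, so the promoter field should be treated with caution. Downstream of the spike gene, a WPRE enhances transcript stability and expression, and an SV40 polyadenylation signal is annotated after it, although on the opposite strand. The expression unit is flanked by short β-globin insulator elements and by bacterial and T7 terminators that isolate it from neighbouring transcription. A separate SV40 early promoter–neo–bGH poly(A) cassette allows G418 selection of stably transfected mammalian cells.

In bacteria the roughly 10.5 kb plasmid replicates from a high-copy ColE1/pUC-type origin and is selected with ampicillin through the AmpR β-lactamase gene. The stated purpose is pseudovirus production: the plasmid supplies the variant spike as the envelope protein in producer cells. The associated work concerns viral escape from vaccine-induced antibody responses, which such pseudoviruses can be used to measure in neutralisation assays.
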