Addgene plasmid #212415: pTwist-SARS-CoV-2 Spike-deltaC18 B.1.526v1
Purpose: Encodes SARS-CoV-2 spike L5F,T95I,D253G,S477N,D614G,Q957R for pseudovirus production
Depositing lab: Alejandro Balazs. Depositing organization: Massachusetts General Hospital. Publication: Ongoing evolution of SARS-CoV-2 drives escape from mRNA vaccine-induced humoral immunity. Roederer AL, Cao Y, Denis KS, Sheehan ML, Li CJ, Lam EC, Gregory DJ, Poznansky MC, Iafrate AJ, Canaday DH, Gravenstein S, Garcia-Beltran WF, Balazs AB. medRxiv [Preprint]. 2024 Mar 7:2024.03.05.24303815. doi: 10.1101/2024.03.05.24303815. PubMed 38496628.
Backbone
  Vector backbone: pTwist-CMV-BetaGlobin-WPRE-Neo
  Backbone manufacturer: Twist
  Vector type: Mammalian Expression
Growth in bacteria
  Bacterial resistance: Ampicillin, 100 μg/mL
  Growth temperature: 37°C
  Growth strain: DH5alpha
  Copy number: High Copy
Gene/Insert
  Gene/Insert name: SARS-CoV-2 Spike L5F,T95I,D253G,S477N,D614G,Q957R
  Species: Severe acute respiratory syndrome coronavirus 2
  Mutation: L5F,T95I,D253G,S477N,D614G,Q957R
  Entrez Gene: S (a.k.a. GU280_gp02, spike glycoprotein)
  Promoter: CAG
  Cloning method: Ligation Independent Cloning
Terms and licenses: Academic/Nonprofit Terms; Industry Terms: Not Available to Industry
Depositor comments: Please visit https://www.medrxiv.org/content/10.1101/2024.03.05.24303815v1 for medRxiv preprint.
How to cite: pTwist-SARS-CoV-2 Spike-deltaC18 B.1.526v1 was a gift from Alejandro Balazs (Addgene plasmid # 212415 ; http://n2t.net/addgene:212415 ; RRID:Addgene_212415)
